>Addgene plasmid #154343 | pSUI-SynP-CANTsg | addgene full sequence | sequence record 306381 | Addgene NGS Result
CTCACTCGCAATCAAATTCAGCCGATAGCGGAACGGGAAGGCGACTGGAGTGCCATGTCCGGTTTTCAAC
AAACCATGCAAATGCTGAATGAGGGCATCGTTCCCACTGCGATGCTGGTTGCCAACGATCAGATGGCGCT
GGGCGCAATGCGCGCCATTACCGAGTCCGGGCTGCGCGTTGGTGCGGATATCTCGGTAGTGGGATACGAC
GATACCGAAGACAGCTCATGTTATATCCCGCCGTTAACCACCATCAAACAGGATTTTCGCCTGCTGGGGC
AAACCAGCGTGGACCGCTTGCTGCAACTCTCTCAGGGCCAGGCGGTGAAGGGCAATCAGCTGTTGCCCGT
CTCACTGGTGAAAAGAAAAACCACCCTGGCGCCCAATACGCAAACCGCCTCTCCCCGCGCGTTGGCCGAT
TCATTAATGCAGCTGGCACGACAGGTTTCCCGACTGGAAAGCGGGCAGTGAGCGCAACGCAATTAATGTA
AGTTAGCTCACTCATTAGGCACCGGGATCTCGACCGATGCCCTTGAGAGCCTTCAACCCAGTCAGCTCCT
TCCGGTGGGCGCGGGGCATGACTATCGTCGCCGCACTTATGAGATCTATTAATGAATCGGCCAACGCGCG
GGGAGAGGCGGTTTGCGTATTGGGCGCTCTTCCGCTTCCTCGCTCACTGACTCGCTGCGCTCGGTCGTTC
GGCTGCGGCGAGCGGTATCAGCTCACTCAAAGGCGGTAATACGGTTATCCACAGAATCAGGGGATAACGC
AGGAAAGAACATGTGAGCAAAAGGCCAGCAAAAGGCCAGGAACCGTAAAAAGGCCGCGTTGCTGGCGTTT
TTCCATAGGCTCCGCCCCCCTGACGAGCATCACAAAAATCGACGCTCAAGTCAGAGGTGGCGAAACCCGA
CAGGACTATAAAGATACCAGGCGTTTCCCCCTGGAAGCTCCCTCGTGCGCTCTCCTGTTCCGACCCTGCC
GCTTACCGGATACCTGTCCGCCTTTCTCCCTTCGGGAAGCGTGGCGCTTTCTCATAGCTCACGCTGTAGG
TATCTCAGTTCGGTGTAGGTCGTTCGCTCCAAGCTGGGCTGTGTGCACGAACCCCCCGTTCAGCCCGACC
GCTGCGCCTTATCCGGTAACTATCGTCTTGAGTCCAACCCGGTAAGACACGACTTATCGCCACCGGCAGC
AGCCACTGGTAACAGGATTAGCAGAGCGAGGTATGTAGGCGGTGCTACAGAGTTCTTGAAGTGGTGGCCT
AACTACGGCTACACTAGAAGAACAGTATTTGGTATCTGCGCTCTGCTGAAGCCAGTTACCTTCGGAAAAA
GAGTTGGTAGCTCTTGATCCGGCAAACAAACCACCGCTGGTAGCGGTGGTTTTTTTGTTTGCAAGCAGCA
GATTACGCGCAGAAAAAAAGGATCTCAAGAAGATCCTTTGATCTTTTCTACGGGGTCTGACGCTCAGTGG
AACGAAAACTCACGTTAAGGGATTTTGGTCATGAGATTATCAAAAAGGATCTTCACCTAGATCCTCTTAA
ATTAAAAATGAAGTTTTAAATCAATCTAAAGTATATATGAGTAAACTTGGTCTGACAGTTACCAATGCTT
AATCAGTGAGGCACCTATCTCAGCGATCTGTCTATTTCGTTCATCCATAGTTGCCTGACTCCCCGTCGTG
TAGATAACTACGATACGGGAGGGCTTACCATCTGGCTCCAGTGCTGCAATGATACCGCGAGAGTCGACAA
ATTACGCCCCGCCCTGCCACTCATCGCAGTACTGTTGTAATTCATTAAGCATTCTGCCGACATGGAAGCC
ATCACAAACGGCATGATGAACCTGAATCGCCAGCGGCATCAGCACCTTGTCGCCTTGCGTATAATATTTG
CCCATGGTGAAAACGGGGGCGAAGAAGTTGTCCATATTGGCCACGTTTAAATCAAAACTGGTGAAACTCA
CCCAGGGATTGGCTGAGACGAAAAACATATTCTCAATAAACCCTTTAGGGAAATAGGCCAGGTTTTCACC
GTAACACGCCACATCTTGCGAATATATGTGTAGAAACTGCCGGAAATCGTCGTGGTATTCACTCCAGAGC
GATGAAAACGTTTCAGTTTGCTCATGGAAAACGGTGTAACAAGGGTGAACACTATCCCATATCACCAGCT
CACCGTCTTTCATTGCCATACGAAATTCCGGATGAGCATTCATCAGGCGGGCAAGAATGTGAATAAAGGC
CGGATAAAACTTGTGCTTATTTTTCTTTACGGTCTTTAAAAAGGCCGTAATATCCAGCTGAACGGTCTGG
TTATAGGTACATTGAGCAACTGACTGAAATGCCTCAAAATGTTCTTTACGATGCCATTGGGATATATCAA
CGGTGGTATATCCAGTGATTTTTTTCTCCATTTTAGCTTCCTTAGCTCCTGAAAATCTCGATAACTCAAA
AAATACGCCCGGTAGTGATCTTATTTCATTATGGTGAAAGTTGGAACCTCTTACGTGCCCGATCAACTCG
AGTGCCACCTGACGTCTAAGAAACCATTATTATCATGACATTAACCTATAAAAATAGGCGTATCACGAGG
CAGAATTTCAGATAAAAAAAATCCTTAGCTTTCGCTAAGGATGATTTCTGGAATTCGCGGCCGCTTCTAG
AGGAATTGTGAGCGGATAACAATTTTGACGGTGTGAGCGGATAACAGTACAGTGGATCCTCAGGTCAGTG
TGAATGACCGTTTTAGAGCTAGAAATAGCAAGTTAAAATAAGGCTAGTCCGTTATCAACTTGAAAAAGTG
GCACCGAGTCGGTGCTTTTTTTACTAGTAGCGGCCGCTGCAGTGCTTCCTAATGCAGGAGTCGCATAAGG
GAGAGCGTCGAGATCCCGGACACCATCGAATGGCGCAAAACCTTTCGCGGTATGGCATGATAGCGCCCGG
AAGAGAGTCAATTCAGGGTGGTGAATGTGAAACCAGTAACGTTATACGATGTCGCAGAGTATGCCGGTGT
CTCTTATCAGACCGTTTCCCGCGTGGTGAACCAGGCCAGCCACGTTTCTGCGAAAACGCGGGAAAAAGTG
GAAGCGGCGATGGCGGAGCTGAATTACATTCCCAACCGCGTGGCACAACAACTGGCGGGCAAACAGTCGT
TGCTGATTGGCGTTGCCACCTCCAGTCTGGCCCTGCACGCGCCGTCGCAAATTGTCGCGGCGATTAAATC
TCGCGCCGATCAACTGGGTGCCAGCGTGGTGGTGTCGATGGTAGAACGAAGCGGCGTCGAAGCCTGTAAA
GCGGCGGTGCACAATCTTCTCGCGCAACGCGTCAGTGGGCTGATCATTAACTATCCGCTGGATGACCAGG
ATGCCATTGCTGTGGAAGCTGCCTGCACTAATGTTCCGGCGTTATTTCTTGATGTCTCTGACCAGACACC
CATCAACAGTATTATTTTCTCCCATGAAGACGGTACGCGACTGGGCGTGGAGCATCTGGTCGCATTGGGT
CACCAGCAAATCGCGCTGTTAGCGGGCCCATTAAGTTCTGTCTCGGCGCGTCTGCGTCTGGCTGGCTGGC
ATAAATAT
Features (pLannotate 1.2.2; 15 found; start..end, strand, type, name):
    484..505     +  protein_bind   CAP binding site: CAP binding activates transcription in the presence of cAMP. E. coli catabolite activator protein
    520..602     +  CDS            TcR (fragment): tetracycline efflux protein; tet; confers resistance to tetracycline
    608..657     -  CDS            lacI (fragment): lac repressor; lacI; The lac repressor binds to the lac operator to inhibit transcription in E. coli. This inhibition can be relieved by adding lactose or isopropyl-β-D-thiogalactopyranoside (IPTG).
    840..1428    -  rep_origin     ori: high-copy-number ColE1/pMB1/pBR322/pUC origin of replication
   1600..1742    -  CDS            bla(M) (fragment): β-lactamase lacking the signal sequence; bla(M); allows cytosolic expression of β-lactamase
   1755..2411    -  CDS            cat: CAT_ECOLX - Experimental evidence at protein level: Swiss-Prot protein existence level 1. This enzyme is an effector of chloramphenicol resistance in bacteria. From Escherichia coli. This protein is used as a marker in many commonly used cloning vectors, such as pACYC184.
   2412..2509    -  promoter       cat promoter: promoter of the E. coli cat gene encoding chloramphenicol acetyltransferase
   2595..2638    -  terminator     bacterial terminator: putative bacterial transcription terminator
   2641..2662    +  misc_feature   BioBrick prefix: BioBrick prefix for parts that do not start with "ATG"
   2666..2682    +  protein_bind   lac operator: The lac repressor binds to the lac operator to inhibit transcription in E. coli. This inhibition can be relieved by adding lactose or isopropyl-β-D-thiogalactopyranoside (IPTG). lac repressor encoded by lacI
   2740..2815    +  misc_RNA       gRNA scaffold: guide RNA scaffold for the Streptococcus pyogenes CRISPR/Cas9 system
   2822..2842    +  misc_feature   BioBrick suffix: universal suffix for all parts
   2843..2881    +  CDS            TcR (fragment): tetracycline efflux protein; tet; confers resistance to tetracycline
   2889..2966    +  promoter       lacI promoter: lacI
   2967..471     +  CDS            lacI (across the origin): lac repressor; lacI; The lac repressor binds to the lac operator to inhibit transcription in E. coli. This inhibition can be relieved by adding lactose or isopropyl-β-D-thiogalactopyranoside (IPTG).
