[The description below was written by a language model from this plasmid's Addgene catalogue record and pLannotate feature annotations shown in this document.]
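Description:
pSUI-SynP-CANTsg is a small (3,578 bp) bacterial expression plasmid for CRISPR work in E. coli, derived from the pSUI-SynP-sfGFP backbone. It delivers a single guide RNA directed against the E. coli can gene. It replicates from a high-copy ColE1/pUC-type origin and is selected with chloramphenicol through a cat gene driven by its native cat promoter. Short fragments annotated as tetracycline-resistance, β-lactamase and lacI sequences are also present; these appear to be non-functional remnants of earlier vector construction rather than usable markers.

The guide cassette sits between a BioBrick prefix and suffix, in keeping with the synthetic-biology design of the vector, and was cloned between BamHI and PstI sites that remain intact. It consists of a 20-nt spacer fused to the Streptococcus pyogenes Cas9 guide RNA scaffold. The feature table does not annotate a promoter for the cassette. The "SynP" in the name suggests a synthetic promoter, and a lac operator lies just upstream of the guide region. The plasmid also carries a full-length lacI gene under its own promoter, so sgRNA transcription is presumably repressed by LacI and relieved by IPTG or lactose. A putative bacterial terminator lies upstream of the cassette on the opposite strand.

No Cas9 or dCas9 gene is present, so the nuclease or its catalytically dead form must be supplied from another plasmid or the host. The associated publication title indicates that the guide is used for CRISPRi-mediated repression of the essential gene can, as part of a system for evaluating enzyme performance directly through cell growth.
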