Addgene plasmid #154343: pSUI-SynP-CANTsg
Purpose: Expression of the sgRNA targeting to the E. coli can gene
Depositing lab: I-Son Ng. Depositing organization: National Cheng Kung University. Publication: CRISPRi-mediated Programming Essential Gene can as a Direct Enzymatic Performance Evaluation & Determination (DEPEND) System. Tan SI, Yu PJ, Ng IS. Biotechnol Bioeng. 2020 May 27. doi: 10.1002/bit.27443. PubMed 32458463.
Backbone
  Vector backbone: pSUI-SynP-sfGFP
  Total vector size (bp): 3578
  Vector type: Bacterial Expression, CRISPR, Synthetic Biology
Growth in bacteria
  Bacterial resistance: Chloramphenicol, 25 μg/mL
  Growth temperature: 37°C
  Growth strain: DH5alpha
  Copy number: High Copy
Gene/Insert
  Gene/Insert name: CANT sgRNA
  gRNA/shRNA sequence: TCAGGTCAGTGTGAATGACC
  Cloning method: Restriction Enzyme; 5′ cloning site BamHI (not destroyed); 3′ cloning site PstI (not destroyed)
  Sequencing primers: 5′ TGCCACCTGACGTCTAAGAA; 3′ ACTCTGCGACATCGTATAACG
Terms and licenses: Academic/Nonprofit Terms; Industry Terms: Not Available to Industry
How to cite: pSUI-SynP-CANTsg was a gift from I-Son Ng (Addgene plasmid # 154343 ; http://n2t.net/addgene:154343 ; RRID:Addgene_154343)
